Addgene plasmid #173263: RVD-AG4
Purpose: One-step assembly of custom RVD arrays to construct DdCBE, TALE, etc.
Depositing lab: Bin Shen. Depositing organization: Nanjing Medical University. Publication: Precision modeling of mitochondrial diseases in zebrafish via DdCBE-mediated mtDNA base editing. Guo J, Zhang X, Chen X, Sun H, Dai Y, Wang J, Qian X, Tan L, Lou X, Shen B. Cell Discov. 2021 Sep 3;7(1):78. doi: 10.1038/s41421-021-00307-9. PubMed 34480028.
Backbone
  Vector backbone: TetR T vector
  Vector type: Unspecified
Growth in bacteria
  Bacterial resistance: Tetracycline, 10 μg/mL
  Growth temperature: 37°C
  Growth strain: DH5alpha
  Copy number: High Copy
Gene/Insert
  Gene/Insert name: NI-NN dimer RVD at Position4
  Species: Synthetic
  Mutation: no
  Cloning method: Restriction Enzyme; 5′ cloning site Unknown (unknown if destroyed)
Terms and licenses: Academic/Nonprofit Terms; Industry Terms: Not Available to Industry
Depositor comments: RVD is inserted into TA site of TetR T vector
How to cite: RVD-AG4 was a gift from Bin Shen (Addgene plasmid # 173263 ; http://n2t.net/addgene:173263 ; RRID:Addgene_173263)
