[The description below was written by a language model from this plasmid's Addgene catalogue record and pLannotate feature annotations shown in this document.]
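Description:
RVD-AG4 is a small (about 2.6 kb) bacterial module plasmid that belongs to a library of building blocks for one-step assembly of custom TALE repeat arrays. It is built on a "TetR T vector", a TA-cloning backbone, and the depositor notes that the repeat module was inserted at the vector's TA site. The plasmid is propagated in E. coli as a high-copy construct from a ColE1/pUC-type origin. It is selected with tetracycline through a TcR efflux-pump gene driven by its native tet promoter. The automated annotation also picks up a T7 promoter, a short fragment of a kanamycin resistance gene and a short RSF origin fragment. These look like backbone remnants rather than functional parts, and the record lists tetracycline as the only selection.

The payload is a synthetic dimer of two TALE repeat units carrying the repeat-variable diresidues NI and NN, designated for position 4 of an array. In the standard TALE code NI recognises adenine and NN recognises guanine, which matches the "AG" in the plasmid name. The feature table does not annotate the insert itself, which presumably lies in the unannotated region between the origin and the T7 promoter. The record also does not state the flanking restriction sites or overhangs used for assembly. No eukaryotic promoter or expression element is present, so the plasmid serves purely as a donor of the repeat module.

Combined with sibling modules for other positions and dinucleotide targets, it is used to build DNA-binding arrays for TALE-based tools. One such tool is the DddA-derived cytosine base editor (DdCBE), which the associated work used for mitochondrial DNA editing to model mitochondrial diseases in zebrafish.
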