Features (pLannotate 1.2.2; 6 found; start..end, strand, type, name):
    517..535     +  promoter       T7 promoter: promoter for bacteriophage T7 RNA polymerase
    538..612     -  CDS            KanR (fragment): aminoglycoside phosphotransferase; aphA-3; confers resistance to kanamycin
    710..1900    -  CDS            TcR: tetracycline efflux protein; tet; confers resistance to tetracycline
   1948..1976    -  promoter       tet promoter: E. coli promoter for tetracycline efflux protein gene
   1992..2031    +  rep_origin     RSF ori (fragment): Plasmids containing the RSF 1030 origin of replication can be propagated in E. coli cells that contain additional plasmids with compatible origins.
   2103..88      -  rep_origin     ori (across the origin): high-copy-number ColE1/pMB1/pBR322/pUC origin of replication
>Addgene plasmid #173263 | RVD-AG4 | addgene full sequence | sequence record 353341 | Addgene NGS Result
CTCTTGATCCGGCAAACAAACCACCGCTGGTAGCGGTGGTTTTTTTGTTTGCAAGCAGCAGATTACGCGC
AGAAAAAAAGGATCTCAAGAAGATCCTTTGATCTTTTCTACGGGGTCTGACGCTCAGTGGAACGACGCGT
AACTCACGTTAAGGGATTTTGGTCATGGGTGGCTCGACCAGATATGGTCTCGGTAGCGATTGCTAGTAAT
ATTGGTGGCAAACAGGCTCTTGAGACGGTTCAGCGCCTCCTTCCAGTTCTCTGTCAAGCCCACGGACTCA
CCCCAGATCAAGTTGTAGCGATTGCTAGTAACAATGGTGGCAAACAGGCTCTTGAAACCGTACAGCGCCT
ACTGCCAGTTCTCTGTCAAGCCCACGGTCTGACTCCGGAGCAAGTTGTAGCAATGAGACCAGCTTTGGTC
TAGAGGAGGCATGATGATATATTTTTATCTTGTGCAATGTAACATCAGAGATTTTGAGACACGGGCCAGA
GCTGCCAGGAAACAGCTATGACCATGTAATACGACTCACTATAGGGGATATTTTATTTTCTCCCAATCAG
GCTTGATCCCCAGTAAGTCAAAAAATAGCTCGACATACTGTTCTTCCCCGATCAAGGGTTGGTTTGCGCA
TTCACAGTTCTCCGCAAGAATTGATTGGCTCCAATTCTTGGAGTGGTGAATCCGTTAGCGAGGTGCCGCC
GGCTTCCATTCAGGTCGAGGTGGCCCGGCTCCATGCACCGCGACGCAACGCGGGGAGGCAGACAAGGTAT
AGGGCGGCGCCTACAATCCATGCCAACCCGTTCCATGTGCTCGCCGAGGCGGCATAAATCGCCGTGACGA
TCAGCGGTCCAATGATCGAAGTTAGGCTGGTAAGAGCCGCGAGCGATCCTTGAAGCTGTCCCTGATGGTC
GTCATCTACCTGCCTGGACAGCATGGCCTGCAACGCGGGCATCCCGATGCCGCCGGAAGCGAGAAGAATC
ATAATGGGGAAGGCCATCCAGCCTCGCGTCGCGAACGCCAGCAAGACGTAGCCCAGCGCGTCGGCCGCCA
TGCCGGCGATAATGGCCTGCTTCTCGCCGAAACGTTTGGTGGCGGGACCAGTGACGAAGGCTTGAGCGAG
GGCGTGCAAGATTCCGAATACCGCAAGCGACAGGCCGATCATCGTCGCGCTCCAGCGAAAGCGGTCCTCG
CCGAAAATGACCCAGAGCGCTGCCGGCACCTGTCCTACGAGTTGCATGATAAAGAAGACAGTCATAAGTG
CGGCGACGATAGTCATGCCCCGCGCCCACCGGAAGGAGCTGACTGGGTTGAAGGCTCTCAAGGGCATGGG
TCGGCGCTCTCCCTTATGCGACTCCTGCATTAGGAAGCAGCCCAGTAGTAGGTTGAGGCCGTTGAGCACC
GCCGCCGCAAGGAATGGTGCATGTAAGGAGATGGCGCCCAACAGTCCCCCGGCCACGGGGCCTGCCACCA
TACCCACGCCGAAACAAGCGCTCATGAGCCCGAAGTGGCGAGCCCGATCTTCCCCATCGGTGATGTCGGC
GATATAGGCGCCAGCAACCGCACCTGTGGCGCCGGTGATGCCGGCCACGATGCGTCCGGCGTAGAGAATC
CACAGGACGGGTGTGGTCGCCATGATCGCGTAGTCGATAGTGGCTCCAAGTAGCGAAGCGAGCAGGACTG
GGCGGCGGCCAAAGCGGTCGGACAGTGCTCCGAGAACGGGTGCGCATAGAAATTGCATCAACGCATATAG
CGCTAGCAGCACGCCATAGTGACTGGCGATGCTGTCGGAATGGACGATATCCCGCAAGAGGCCCGGCAGT
ACCGGCATAACCAAGCCTATGCCTACAGCATCCAGGGTGACGGTGCCGAGGATGACGATGAGCGCATTGT
TAGATTTCATACACGGTGCCTGACTGCGTTAGCAATTTAACTGTGATAAACTACCGCATTAAAGCTAATC
GATGATAAGCTGTCAAACATGAGAATTAATTCATGTTCTTTCCTGCGTTATCCCCTGATTCTGTGGATAA
CGCAGGAAAGAACATGTGAGCAAAAGGCCAGCAAAAGGCCAGGAACCGTAAAAAGGCCGCGTTGCTGGCG
TTTTTCCATAGGCTCCGCCCCCCTGACGAGCATCACAAAAATCGACGCTCAAGTCAGAGGTGGCGAAACC
CGACAGGACTATAAAGATACCAGGCGTTTCCCCCTGGAAGCTCCCTCGTGCGCTCTCCTGTTCCGACCCT
GCCGCTTACCGGATACCTGTCCGCCTTTCTCCCTTCGGGAAGCGTGGCGCTTTCTCATAGCTCACGCTGT
AGGTATCTCAGTTCGGTGTAGGTCGTTCGCTCCAAGCTGGGCTGTGTGCACGAACCCCCCGTTCAGCCCG
ACCGCTGCGCCTTATCCGGTAACTATCGTCTTGAGTCCAACCCGGTAAGACACGACTTATCGCCACTGGC
AGCAGCCACTGGTAACAGGATTAGCAGAGCGAGGTATGTAGGCGGTGCTACAGAGTTCTTGAAGTGGTGG
CCTAACTACGGCTACACTAGAAGAACAGTATTTGGTATCTGCGCTCTGCTGAAGCCAGTTACCTTCGGAA
AAAGAGTTGGTAG
