>Addgene plasmid #173263 | RVD-AG4 | depositor partial sequence | sequence record 336218 | RVD flanked by two Bsa I sites
GGTCTCGGTAGCGATTGCTAGTAATATTGGTGGCAAACAGGCTCTTGAGACGGTTCAGCGCCTCCTTCCA
GTTCTCTGTCAAGCCCACGGACTCACCCCAGATCAAGTTGTAGCGATTGCTAGTAACAATGGTGGCAAAC
AGGCTCTTGAAACCGTACAGCGCCTACTGCCAGTTCTCTGTCAAGCCCACGGTCTGACTCCGGAGCAAGT
TGTAGCAATGAGACC
